Addgene plasmid #97026: 371-A
Purpose: (Empty Backbone) yORF
Depositing lab: Chris Jeans. Depositing organization: University of California, Berkeley.
Backbone
  Vector backbone: pET
  Backbone size (bp): 4744
  Vector type: Bacterial Expression
  Promoter: T7
Growth in bacteria
  Bacterial resistance: Ampicillin, 100 μg/mL
  Growth temperature: 37°C
  Growth strain: DH5alpha
  Copy number: Low Copy
Gene/Insert
  Cloning method: Ligation Independent Cloning
  Sequencing primers: 5′ T7 Forward; 3′ T7 Reverse
Terms and licenses: Academic/Nonprofit Terms; Industry Terms: Not Available to Industry
Depositor comments: This plasmid is an empty vector to be used with a LIC cloning protocol. To clone into this vector, add LIC version 2 fusion tags to the 5' end of your PCR primers. Forward - 5'TTTAAGAAGGAGATATAGATC3' Reverse - 5'TTATGGAGTTGGGATCTTATTA3' In addition, ensure that your open reading frame contains an ATG start codon. Linearize the plasmid with EcoRV and gel purify. When digesting the DNA with T4 polymerase for LIC version 2, use dGTP for insert and dCTP for vector. Series 371 vectors have BioBrick restriction sites to facilitate subcloning reactions to make polycistronic expression vectors. NotI, PacI, AsiSI, and SbfI are the restriction enzyme sites that flank your open reading frame. More information on this vector can be found through http://qb3.berkeley.edu/qb3/macrolab/. In the 371-Series plasmids, upstream of each ribosome binding site is a Csy4 target sequence that allows the polycistronic mRNA to be cleaved upstream of each message when your plasmid is co-expressed with the Csy4 protein. By cleaving the message we hope to avoid detrimental mRNA structures that may result from having a long polycistronic message.
How to cite: 371-A was a gift from Chris Jeans (Addgene plasmid # 97026 ; http://n2t.net/addgene:97026 ; RRID:Addgene_97026)
