[The description below was written by a language model from this plasmid's Addgene catalogue record and pLannotate feature annotations shown in this document.]
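Description:
371-A is an empty pET-family bacterial expression backbone of about 4.7 kb, designed to receive a user-supplied open reading frame ("yORF") by ligation-independent cloning (LIC). It replicates in E. coli from a ColE1/pMB1-type origin. The pBR322-derived bom region and the rop gene are also present, consistent with the low copy number given in the record. Selection is with ampicillin, through a β-lactamase gene under its own promoter. The feature table also shows two separated fragments of the tetracycline efflux gene and its promoter on either side of the expression cassette. These appear to be remnants of a pBR322-type tet gene interrupted by the cassette, and the record does not list tetracycline as a selection.

The expression cassette runs from a T7 promoter through a CRISPR direct-repeat element, then a T7 gene 10 ribosome binding site, the cloning region and a T7 terminator. The repeat corresponds to the Csy4 target sequence described by the depositor. A short match to a T7 gene 10B-derived solubility tag just upstream of the terminator is only a fragment, and no fusion tag is described. The insert must therefore supply its own ATG start codon. The vector is linearised at an EcoRV site for LIC. NotI, PacI, AsiSI and SbfI sites flank the inserted ORF in a BioBrick-style arrangement, so cassettes from 371-series vectors can be subcloned together into polycistronic expression constructs. When Csy4 protein is co-expressed, it cleaves the long transcript upstream of each ribosome binding site. The depositor's aim is to avoid detrimental mRNA structures in multi-gene messages. Expression requires a host that provides T7 RNA polymerase.
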