Features (pLannotate 1.2.2; 14 found; start..end, strand, type, name):
    147..735     +  rep_origin     ori: high-copy-number ColE1/pMB1/pBR322/pUC origin of replication
    926..1061    -  misc_feature   bom: basis of mobility region from pBR322
   1163..1354    -  CDS            rop: Rop protein, which maintains plasmids at low copy number; rop
   1371..1751    +  CDS            YPB1_ECOLX: Protein predicted: Swiss-Prot protein existence level 4. From Escherichia coli.
   1993..2893    -  CDS            TcR (fragment): tetracycline efflux protein; tet; confers resistance to tetracycline
   2915..2933    +  promoter       T7 promoter: promoter for bacteriophage T7 RNA polymerase
   2998..3025    +  ncRNA          CRISPR-DR4: Accession: RF01317 - CRISPR RNA direct repeat element
   3043..3065    +  RBS            RBS: efficient ribosome binding site from bacteriophage T7 gene 10 (Olins and Rangwala, 1989)
   3140..3189    +  CDS            SET1 (fragment): solubility-enhancement tag derived from T7 phage gene 10B
   3197..3244    +  terminator     T7 terminator: transcription terminator for bacteriophage T7 RNA polymerase
   3271..3563    -  CDS            TcR (fragment): tetracycline efflux protein; tet; confers resistance to tetracycline
   3611..3639    -  promoter       tet promoter: E. coli promoter for tetracycline efflux protein gene
   3752..3856    +  promoter       AmpR promoter: bla
   3857..4717    +  CDS            AmpR: β-lactamase; bla; confers resistance to ampicillin, carbenicillin, and related antibiotics
>Addgene plasmid #97026 | 371-A | addgene full sequence | sequence record 182505 | Addgene NGS Result
ATACTTTAGATTGATTTAAAACTTCATTTTTAATTTAAAAGGATCTAGGTGAAGATCCTTTTTGATAATC
TCATGACCAAAATCCCTTAACGTGAGTTTTCGTTCCACTGAGCGTCAGACCCCGTAGAAAAGATCAAAGG
ATCTTCTTGAGATCCTTTTTTTCTGCGCGTAATCTGCTGCTTGCAAACAAAAAAACCACCGCTACCAGCG
GTGGTTTGTTTGCCGGATCAAGAGCTACCAACTCTTTTTCCGAAGGTAACTGGCTTCAGCAGAGCGCAGA
TACCAAATACTGTCCTTCTAGTGTAGCCGTAGTTAGGCCACCACTTCAAGAACTCTGTAGCACCGCCTAC
ATACCTCGCTCTGCTAATCCTGTTACCAGTGGCTGCTGCCAGTGGCGATAAGTCGTGTCTTACCGGGTTG
GACTCAAGACGATAGTTACCGGATAAGGCGCAGCGGTCGGGCTGAACGGGGGGTTCGTGCACACAGCCCA
GCTTGGAGCGAACGACCTACACCGAACTGAGATACCTACAGCGTGAGCTATGAGAAAGCGCCACGCTTCC
CGAAGGGAGAAAGGCGGACAGGTATCCGGTAAGCGGCAGGGTCGGAACAGGAGAGCGCACGAGGGAGCTT
CCAGGGGGAAACGCCTGGTATCTTTATAGTCCTGTCGGGTTTCGCCACCTCTGACTTGAGCGTCGATTTT
TGTGATGCTCGTCAGGGGGGCGGAGCCTATGGAAAAACGCCAGCAACGCGGCCTTTTTACGGTTCCTGGC
CTTTTGCTGGCCTTTTGCTCACATGTTCTTTCCTGCGTTATCCCCTGATTCTGTGGATAACCGTATTACC
GCCTTTGAGTGAGCTGATACCGCTCGCCGCAGCCGAACGACCGAGCGCAGCGAGTCAGTGAGCGAGGAAG
CGGAAGAGGCGCGCCATGCGGTATTTTCTCCTTACGCATCTGTGCGGTATTTCACACCGCAATGGTGCAC
TCTCAGTACAATCTGCTCTGATGCCGCATAGTTAAGCCAGTATACACTCCGCTATCGCTACGTGACTGGG
TCATGGCTGCGCCCCGACACCCGCCAACACCCGCTGACGCGCCCTGACGGGCTTGTCTGCTCCCGGCATC
CGCTTACAGACAAGCTGTGACCGTCTCCGGGAGCTGCATGTGTCAGAGGTTTTCACCGTCATCACCGAAA
CGCGCGAGGCAGCTGCGGTAAAGCTCATCAGCGTGGTCGTGAAGCGATTCACAGATGTCTGCCTGTTCAT
CCGCGTCCAGCTCGTTGAGTTTCTCCAGAAGCGTTAATGTCTGGCTTCTGATAAAGCGGGCCATGTTAAG
GGCGGTTTTTTCCTGTTTGGTCACTGATGCCTCCGTGTAAGGGGGATTTCTGTTCATGGGGGTAATGATA
CCGATGAAACGAGAGAGGATGCTCACGATACGGGTTACTGATGATGAACATGCCCGGTTACTGGAACGTT
GTGAGGGTAAACAACTGGCGGTATGGATGCGGCGGGACCAGAGAAAAATCACTCAGGGTCAATGCCAGCG
CTTCGTTAATACAGATGTAGGTGTTCCACAGGGTAGCCAGCAGCATCCTGCGATGCAGATCCGGAACATA
ATGGTGCAGGGCGCTGACTTCCGCGTTTCCAGACTTTACGAAACACGGAAACCGAAGACCATTCATGTTG
TTGCTCAGGTCGCAGACGTTTTGCAGCAGCAGTCGCTTCACGTTCGCTCGCGTATCGGTGATTCATTCTG
CTAACCAGTAAGGCAACCCCGCCAGCCTAGCCGGGTCCTCAACGACAGGAGCACGATCATGCGCACCCGT
GGCCAGGACCCAACGCTGCCCGAGATGCGCCGCGTGCGGCTGCTGGAGATGGCGGACGCGATGGATATGT
TCTGCCAAGGGTTGGTTTGCGCATTCACAGTTCTCCGCAAGAATTGATTGGCTCCAATTCTTGGAGTGGT
GAATCCGTTAGCGAGGTGCCGCCGGCTTCCATTCAGGTCGAGGTGGCCCGGCTCCATGCACCGCGACGCA
ACGCGGGGAGGCAGACAAGGTATAGGGCGGCGCCTACAATCCATGCCAACCCGTTCCATGTGCTCGCCGA
GGCGGCATAAATCGCCGTGACGATCAGCGGTCCAATGATCGAAGTTAGGCTGGTAAGAGCCGCGAGCGAT
CCTTGAAGCTGTCCCTGATGGTCGTCATCTACCTGCCTGGACAGCATGGCCTGCAACGCGGGCATCCCGA
TGCCGCCGGAAGCGAGAAGAATCATAATGGGGAAGGCCATCCAGCCTCGCGTCGCGAACGCCAGCAAGAC
GTAGCCCAGCGTGTCGGCCGCCATGCCGGCGATAATGGCCTGCTTCTCGCCGAAACGTTTGGTGGCGGGA
CCAGTGACGAAGGCTTGAGCGAGGGCGTGCAAGATTCCGAATACCGCAAGCGACAGGCCGATCATCGTCG
CGCTCCAGCGAAAGCGGTCCTCGCCGAAAATGACCCAGAGCGCTGCCGGCACCTGTCCTACGAGTTGCAT
GATAAAGAAGACAGTCATAAGTGCGGCGACGATAGTCATGCCCCGCGCCCACCGGAAGGAGCTGACTGGG
TTGAAGGCTCTCAAGGGCATCGGTCGACGCTCTCCCTTATGCGACTCCTGCATTAGGAAGCAGCCCAGTA
GTAGGTTGAGGCCGTTGAGCACCGCCGCCGCAAGGAATGGTGCATGCAAGGAGATGGCGCCCAACAGTCC
CCCGGCCACGGGGCCTGCCACCATACCCACGCCGAAACAAGCGCTCATGAGCCCGAAGTGGCGAGCCCGA
TCTTCCCCATCGGTGATGTCGGCGATATAGGCGCCAGCAACCGCACCTGTGGCGCCGGTGATGCCGGCCA
CGATGCGTCCGGCGTAGAGGATCGAGATCTCGATCCCGCGAAATTAATACGACTCACTATAGGGAGACCA
CAACGGTTTCCCTCTAGTGCCGGCTCCGGAGAGCTCTTTAATGCGGCCGCTTAATTAAGTTCACTGCCGT
ATAGGCAGCTAAGAAAATTAACTAGAAATAATTTTGTTTAACTTTAAGAAGGAGATATAGATATCCCAAC
TCCATAAGGATCGCGATCGCCCTGCAGGCCGGCCGGTACCACGCGTGCGCGCTGATCCGGCTGCTAACAA
AGCCCGAAAGGAAGCTGAGTTGGCTGCTGCCACCGCTGAGCAATAACTAGCATAACCCCTTGGGGCCTCT
AAACGGGTCTTGAGGGGTTTTTTGCTGAAAGGAGGAACTATATCCGGATTATCCACAGGACGGGTGTGGT
CGCCATGATCGCGTAGTCGATAGTGGCTCCAAGTAGCGAAGCGAGCAGGACTGGGCGGCGGCCAAAGCGG
TCGGACAGTGCTCCGAGAACGGGTGCGCATAGAAATTGCATCAACGCATATAGCGCTAGCAGCACGCCAT
AGTGACTGGCGATGCTGTCGGAATGGACGAAATCCCGCAAGAGGCCCGGCAGTACCGGCATAACCAAGCC
TATGCCTACAGCATCCAGGGTGACGGTGCCGAGGATGACGATGAGCGCATTGTTAGATTTCATACACGGT
GCCTGACTGCGTTAGCAATTTAACTGTGATAAACTACCGCATTAAAGCTTATCGATGATAAGCTGTCAAA
CATGAGAATTCTTGAAGACGAAAGGGCCTCGTGATACGCCTATTTTTATAGGTTAATGTCATGATAATAA
TGGTTTCTTAGACGTCAGGTGGCACTTTTCGGGGAAATGTGCGCGGAACCCCTATTTGTTTATTTTTCTA
AATACATTCAAATATGTATCCGCTCATGAGACAATAACCCTGATAAATGCTTCAATAACATTGAAAAAGG
AAGAGTATGAGTATTCAACATTTCCGTGTCGCCCTTATTCCCTTTTTTGCGGCATTTTGCCTTCCTGTTT
TTGCTCACCCAGAAACGCTGGTGAAAGTAAAAGATGCTGAAGATCAGTTGGGTGCACGAGTGGGTTACAT
CGAACTGGATCTCAACAGCGGTAAGATCCTTGAGAGTTTTCGCCCCGAAGAACGTTTTCCAATGATGAGC
ACTTTTAAAGTTCTGCTATGTGGCGCGGTATTATCCCGTGTTGACGCCGGGCAAGAGCAACTCGGTCGCC
GCATACACTATTCTCAGAATGACTTGGTTGAGTACTCACCAGTCACAGAAAAGCATCTTACGGATGGCAT
GACAGTAAGAGAATTATGCAGTGCTGCCATAACCATGAGTGATAACACTGCGGCCAACTTACTTCTGACA
ACGATCGGAGGACCGAAGGAGCTAACCGCTTTTTTGCACAACATGGGGGATCATGTAACTCGCCTTGATC
GTTGGGAACCGGAGCTGAATGAAGCCATACCAAACGACGAGCGTGACACCACGATGCCTGCAGCAATGGC
AACAACGTTGCGCAAACTATTAACTGGCGAACTACTTACTCTAGCTTCCCGGCAACAATTAATAGACTGG
ATGGAGGCGGATAAAGTTGCAGGACCACTTCTGCGCTCGGCCCTTCCGGCTGGCTGGTTTATTGCTGATA
AATCTGGAGCCGGTGAGCGTGGGTCTCGCGGTATCATTGCAGCACTGGGGCCAGATGGTAAGCCCTCCCG
TATCGTAGTTATCTACACGACGGGGAGTCAGGCAACTATGGATGAACGAAATAGACAGATCGCTGAGATA
GGTGCCTCACTGATTAAGCATTGGTAACTGTCAGACCAAGTTTACTCATAT
